>Addgene plasmid #104541 | PB-TRE3G-SOX17 | addgene full sequence | sequence record 200843 | Addgene NGS Result
TCTCGCGCGTTTCGGTGATGACGGTGAAAACCTCTGACACATGCAGCTCCCGGAGACGGTCACAGCTTGT
CTGTAAGCGGATGCCGGGAGCAGACAAGCCCGTCAGGGCGCGTCAGCGGGTGTTGGCGGGTGTCGGGGCT
GGCTTAACTATGCGGCATCAGAGCAGATTGTACTGAGAGTGCACCATATGCGGTGTGAAATACCGCACAG
ATGCGTAAGGAGAAAATACCGCATCAGGCGCCATTCGCCATTCAGGCTGCGCAACTGTTGGGAAGGGCGA
TCGGTGCGGGCCTCTTCGCTATTACGCCAGCTGGCGAAAGGGGGATGTGCTGCAAGGCGATTAAGTTGGG
TAACGCCAGGGTTTTCCCAGTCACGACGTTGTAAAACGACGGCCAGTGAATTCAAGCTTTATTATTTAAC
CCTAGAAAGATAATCATATTGTGACGTACGTTAAAGATAATCATGCGTAAAATTGACGCATGTGTTTTAT
CGGTCTGTATATCGAGGTTTATTTATTAATTTGAATAGATATTAAGTTTTATTATATTTACACTTACATA
CTAATAATAAATTCAACAAACAATTTATTTATGTTTATTTATTTATTAAAAAAAAACAAAAACTCAAAAT
TTCTTCTATAAAGTAACAAAACTTTTAAACATTCTCTCTTTTACAAAAATAAACTTATTTTGTACTTTAA
AAACAGTCATGTTGTAATCGATAATAAGTAATTAGCTTAACCTATACATAATAGAAACAAATTATACTTA
TTAGTCAGTCAGAAACAACTTTGGCACATATCAATATTATGCTCTCGTTAATTAACTCGAGGGATCCGGC
GCGCCTGTCATTCTAAATCTCTCTTTCAGCCTAAAGCTTTTTCCCCGTATCCCCCCAGGTGTCTGCAGGC
TCAAAGAGCAGCGAGAAGCGTTCAGAGGAAAGCGATCCCGTGCCACCTTCCCCGTGCCCGGGCTGTCCCC
GCACGCTGCCGGCTCGGGGATGCGGGGGGAGCGCCGGACCGGAGCGGAGCCCCGGGCGGCTCGCTGCTGC
CCCCTAGCGGGGGAGGGACGTAATTACATCCCTGGGGGCTTTGGGAGGGGGCTGTCCCCGTGAGCTCCCA
GGCGCGCCTGTCATTCTAAATCTCTCTTTCAGCCTAAAGCTTTTTCCCCGTATCCCCCCAGGTGTCTGCA
GGCTCAAAGAGCAGCGAGAAGCGTTCAGAGGAAAGCGATCCCGTGCCACCTTCCCCGTGCCCGGGCTGTC
CCCGCACGCTGCCGGCTCGGGGATGCGGGGGGAGCGCCGGACCGGAGCGGAGCCCCGGGCGGCTCGCTGC
TGCCCCCTAGCGGGGGAGGGACGTAATTACATCCCTGGGGGCTTTGGGGGGGGGCTGTCCCCGTGAGCTC
CCAGGCGCGCCGCTAGCCAAGAATTCCTCGAGTTTACTCCCTATCAGTGATAGAGAACGTATGAAGAGTT
TACTCCCTATCAGTGATAGAGAACGTATGCAGACTTTACTCCCTATCAGTGATAGAGAACGTATAAGGAG
TTTACTCCCTATCAGTGATAGAGAACGTATGACCAGTTTACTCCCTATCAGTGATAGAGAACGTATCTAC
AGTTTACTCCCTATCAGTGATAGAGAACGTATATCCAGTTTACTCCCTATCAGTGATAGAGAACGTATAA
GCTTTAGGCGTGTACGGTGGGCGCCTATAAAAGCAGAGCTCGTTTAGTGAACCGTCAGATCGCCTGGAGC
AATTCCACAACACTTTTGTCTTATACCAACTTTCCGTACCACTTCCTACCCTCGTAAACCGCGGTGGCGG
CCATCACAAGTTTGTACAAAAAAGCAGGCTTGGAAGGAGTTCGAACC
[1242 nt withheld, positions 1868-3109]
TAGCTCGAGTGCGGCCGCAACCCAGCTTTCTTGTACAAAGTGGTGATCCAACCGGTATAGATCTCGAGCT
CGATGAGTTTAAACCAGACATGATAAGATACATTGATGAGTTTGGACAAACCACAACTAGAATGCAGTGA
AAAAAATGCTTTATTTGTGAAATTTGTGATGCTATTGCTTTATTTGTAACCATTATAAGCTGCAATAAAC
AAGTTAACAACAACAATTGCATTCATTTTATGTTTCAGGTTCAGGGGGAGGTGTGGGAGGTTTTTTAAAG
CAAGTAAAACCTCTACAAATGTGGTATGGCTGATTATGATCCGGCTGCCTCGCGCTTAATTAACCCGGGG
GCCGCCTGGGAACTGCCGCTGGCCCCCCACCGCCCCAAGGATCTCCGGTCCCCGCCCGGCTTGCTGACGT
CACGGATGCCCCAGGGTGTGCTGGGCAGGTAGCGGGAGCCTGGGAAATGGAGTCCATTAGCAGAAGTGGC
CACTTCCAGGAGTCGCTGTGCCCCGATGCACACTGGGAAGTCCGCAGCTCCGAGGCCCCCAGTGGAAATC
GCCAGATGAGGGCCTCCTCCGGGGAATGCTGGGAAATGGAGTCTACAGGCCGGAGGGGTCCCCACGGCAT
ACTAGCAAGTGTGTGTAGCACCGCGTAAAGGGGATGAATAGCAGACTGCCCCGGGATAACTTCGTATAGG
ATACTTTATACGAAGTTATGAGCTCTGTGATAATCACTAGTGAATTGATACTAGTCGGTCACGATATCTA
TAACAAGAAAATATATATATAATAAGTTATCACGTAAGTAGAACATGAAATAACAATATAATTATCGTAT
GAGTTAAATCTTAAAAGTCACGTAAAAGATAATCATGCGTCATTTTGACTCACGCGGTCGTTATAGTTCA
AAATCAGTGACACTTACCGCATTGACAAGCACGCCTCACGGGAGCTCCAAGCGGCGACTGAGATGTCCTA
AATGCACAGCGACGGATTCGCGCTATTTAGAAAGAGAGAGCAATATTTCAAGAATGCATGCGTCAATTTT
ACGCAGACTATCTTTCTAGGGTTAAAAAAAGCTTGGCGTAATCATGGTCATAGCTGTTTCCTGTGTGAAA
TTGTTATCCGCTCACAATTCCACACAACATACGAGCCGGAAGCATAAAGTGTAAAGCCTGGGGTGCCTAA
TGAGTGAGCTAACTCACATTAATTGCGTTGCGCTCACTGCCCGCTTTCCAGTCGGGAAACCTGTCGTGCC
AGCTGCATTAATGAATCGGCCAACGCGCGGGGAGAGGCGGTTTGCGTATTGGGCGCTCTTCCGCTTCCTC
GCTCACTGACTCGCTGCGCTCGGTCGTTCGGCTGCGGCGAGCGGTATCAGCTCACTCAAAGGCGGTAATA
CGGTTATCCACAGAATCAGGGGATAACGCAGGAAAGAACATGTGAGCAAAAGGCCAGCAAAAGGCCAGGA
ACCGTAAAAAGGCCGCGTTGCTGGCGTTTTTCCATAGGCTCCGCCCCCCTGACGAGCATCACAAAAATCG
ACGCTCAAGTCAGAGGTGGCGAAACCCGACAGGACTATAAAGATACCAGGCGTTTCCCCCTGGAAGCTCC
CTCGTGCGCTCTCCTGTTCCGACCCTGCCGCTTACCGGATACCTGTCCGCCTTTCTCCCTTCGGGAAGCG
TGGCGCTTTCTCATAGCTCACGCTGTAGGTATCTCAGTTCGGTGTAGGTCGTTCGCTCCAAGCTGGGCTG
TGTGCACGAACCCCCCGTTCAGCCCGACCGCTGCGCCTTATCCGGTAACTATCGTCTTGAGTCCAACCCG
GTAAGACACGACTTATCGCCACTGGCAGCAGCCACTGGTAACAGGATTAGCAGAGCGAGGTATGTAGGCG
GTGCTACAGAGTTCTTGAAGTGGTGGCCTAACTACGGCTACACTAGAAGAACAGTATTTGGTATCTGCGC
TCTGCTGAAGCCAGTTACCTTCGGAAAAAGAGTTGGTAGCTCTTGATCCGGCAAACAAACCACCGCTGGT
AGCGGTGGTTTTTTTGTTTGCAAGCAGCAGATTACGCGCAGAAAAAAAGGATCTCAAGAAGATCCTTTGA
TCTTTTCTACGGGGTCTGACGCTCAGTGGAACGAAAACTCACGTTAAGGGATTTTGGTCATGAGATTATC
AAAAAGGATCTTCACCTAGATCCTTTTAAATTAAAAATGAAGTTTTAAATCAATCTAAAGTATATATGAG
TAAACTTGGTCTGACAGTTACCAATGCTTAATCAGTGAGGCACCTATCTCAGCGATCTGTCTATTTCGTT
CATCCATAGTTGCCTGACTCCCCGTCGTGTAGATAACTACGATACGGGAGGGCTTACCATCTGGCCCCAG
TGCTGCAATGATACCGCGAGACCCACGCTCACCGGCTCCAGATTTATCAGCAATAAACCAGCCAGCCGGA
AGGGCCGAGCGCAGAAGTGGTCCTGCAACTTTATCCGCCTCCATCCAGTCTATTAATTGTTGCCGGGAAG
CTAGAGTAAGTAGTTCGCCAGTTAATAGTTTGCGCAACGTTGTTGCCATTGCTACAGGCATCGTGGTGTC
ACGCTCGTCGTTTGGTATGGCTTCATTCAGCTCCGGTTCCCAACGATCAAGGCGAGTTACATGATCCCCC
ATGTTGTGCAAAAAAGCGGTTAGCTCCTTCGGTCCTCCGATCGTTGTCAGAAGTAAGTTGGCCGCAGTGT
TATCACTCATGGTTATGGCAGCACTGCATAATTCTCTTACTGTCATGCCATCCGTAAGATGCTTTTCTGT
GACTGGTGAGTACTCAACCAAGTCATTCTGAGAATAGTGTATGCGGCGACCGAGTTGCTCTTGCCCGGCG
TCAATACGGGATAATACCGCGCCACATAGCAGAACTTTAAAAGTGCTCATCATTGGAAAACGTTCTTCGG
GGCGAAAACTCTCAAGGATCTTACCGCTGTTGAGATCCAGTTCGATGTAACCCACTCGTGCACCCAACTG
ATCTTCAGCATCTTTTACTTTCACCAGCGTTTCTGGGTGAGCAAAAACAGGAAGGCAAAATGCCGCAAAA
AAGGGAATAAGGGCGACACGGAAATGTTGAATACTCATACTCTTCCTTTTTCAATATTATTGAAGCATTT
ATCAGGGTTATTGTCTCATGAGCGGATACATATTTGAATGTATTTAGAAAAATAAACAAATAGGGGTTCC
GCGCACATTTCCCCGAAAAGTGCCACCTGACGTCTAAGAAACCATTATTATCATGACATTAACCTATAAA
AATAGGCGTATCACGAGGCCCTTTCG
Features (pLannotate 1.2.2; 17 found; start..end, strand, type, name):
      2..37      +  CDS            rop (fragment): Rop protein, which maintains plasmids at low copy number; rop
    139..238     +  misc_feature   bom (fragment): basis of mobility region from pBR322
    244..401     -  CDS            lacZα (fragment): LacZα fragment of β-galactosidase; lacZ fragment
   1430..1808    +  promoter       TRE3G promoter: 3rd-generation Tet-responsive promoter that can be activated by binding of Tet-On® 3G
   1826..1850    +  protein_bind   attB1: mutant version of attB; recombination site for the Gateway® BP reaction BP Clonase™
   1868..3109    +  CDS            SOX17 (sequence withheld): SOX17_HUMAN - Experimental evidence at protein level: Swiss-Prot protein existence level 1. Acts as transcription regulator that binds target promoter DNA and bends the DNA. Binds to the sequences 5'-AACAAT-'3 or 5'- AACAAAG-3'. Modulates transcriptional regulation via WNT3A. Inhibits Wnt signaling. Promotes degradation of activated CTNNB1. Plays a key role in the regulation of embryonic development. Required for normal development of the definitive gut endoderm. Required for normal looping of the embryonic heart tube. Plays an important role in embryonic and postnatal vascular development, in
   3129..3153    -  protein_bind   attB2: mutant version of attB; recombination site for the Gateway® BP reaction BP Clonase™
   3203..3324    -  polyA_signal   SV40 poly(A) signal: SV40 polyadenylation signal
   3347..3430    -  CDS            large T antigen (fragment): large T antigen from SV40 (simian virus 40)
   3795..3828    +  protein_bind   lox2272: Cre-mediated recombination occurs in the 8-bp core sequence (GGATACTT). lox2272 sites are compatible with each other, but incompatible with loxP or loxN sites (Lee and Saito, 1988). Cre recombinase
   4230..4246    -  protein_bind   lac operator: The lac repressor binds to the lac operator to inhibit transcription in E. coli. This inhibition can be relieved by adding lactose or isopropyl-β-D-thiogalactopyranoside (IPTG). lac repressor encoded by lacI
   4254..4284    -  promoter       lac promoter: promoter for the E. coli lac operon
   4299..4320    -  protein_bind   CAP binding site: CAP binding activates transcription in the presence of cAMP. E. coli catabolite activator protein
   4333..4425    -  CDS            lacI (fragment): lac repressor; lacI; The lac repressor binds to the lac operator to inhibit transcription in E. coli. This inhibition can be relieved by adding lactose or isopropyl-β-D-thiogalactopyranoside (IPTG).
   4608..5196    -  rep_origin     ori: high-copy-number ColE1/pMB1/pBR322/pUC origin of replication
   5367..6227    -  CDS            AmpR: β-lactamase; bla; confers resistance to ampicillin, carbenicillin, and related antibiotics
   6228..6332    -  promoter       AmpR promoter: bla
