[The description below was written by a language model from this plasmid's Addgene catalogue record and pLannotate feature annotations shown in this document.]
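Description:
PB-TRE3G-SOX17 is a 6.4 kb PiggyBac transposon plasmid for doxycycline-inducible expression of human SOX17 in mammalian cells. It is propagated in E. coli through a high-copy ColE1/pUC-type origin and selected with ampicillin via the β-lactamase gene and its own promoter. Fragments of rop, bom, lacZα and lacI, together with a lac promoter, operator and CAP site, are leftovers of the cloning vector lineage and have no evident role in the payload. The automated annotation did not label the PiggyBac terminal repeats, although the catalogue entry identifies the backbone as PiggyBac. The unannotated stretches flanking the expression cassette may contain them, but the record does not confirm this.

The payload is the SOX17 open reading frame (about 1.24 kb), introduced by Gateway recombination and therefore bracketed by attB1 and attB2 sites. It sits downstream of the TRE3G promoter, a third-generation Tet-responsive promoter that is silent until bound by the Tet-On 3G transactivator in the presence of doxycycline. No transactivator gene is annotated on this plasmid, so it presumably has to be supplied separately, as does the PiggyBac transposase needed for genomic integration. An SV40 polyadenylation signal lies downstream of the insert, annotated on the reverse strand, next to a small fragment of large T antigen sequence. A single lox2272 site follows; its purpose is not stated. No mammalian selection marker or reporter is annotated.

SOX17 is a transcription factor involved in definitive endoderm and vascular development. The associated work concerns arterial endothelial precursors derived from human CD34+ cells, consistent with using this construct for stable, switchable SOX17 expression in cell-fate experiments.
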