Addgene plasmid #104541: PB-TRE3G-SOX17
Purpose: PiggyBac vector encoding doxycycline-inducible human SOX17
Depositing lab: David Vereide. Depositing organization: Morgridge Institute for Research. Publication: Expandable Arterial Endothelial Precursors from Human CD34(+) Cells Differ in Their Proclivity to Undergo an Endothelial-to-Mesenchymal Transition. Miller AZ, Satchie A, Tannenbaum AP, Nihal A, Thomson JA, Vereide DT. Stem Cell Reports. 2018 Jan 9;10(1):73-86. doi: 10.1016/j.stemcr.2017.12.011. PubMed 29320761.
Backbone
  Vector backbone: PiggyBac
  Vector type: Mammalian Expression, Bacterial Expression
Growth in bacteria
  Bacterial resistance: Ampicillin, 100 μg/mL
  Growth temperature: 37°C
  Growth strain: DH5alpha
  Copy number: Unknown
Gene/Insert
  Gene/Insert name: SRY-box 17
  Species: H. sapiens (human)
  Insert size (bp): 1245
  Entrez Gene: SOX17 (a.k.a. VUR3)
  Promoter: TRE3G
  Cloning method: Gateway Cloning
  Sequencing primers: 5′ GAACGTATAAGCTTTAGGCG
Resource information
  A portion of this plasmid was derived from a plasmid made by: Genecoepia, Clontech
Terms and licenses: Academic/Nonprofit Terms; Industry Terms: Not Available to Industry
How to cite: PB-TRE3G-SOX17 was a gift from David Vereide (Addgene plasmid # 104541 ; http://n2t.net/addgene:104541 ; RRID:Addgene_104541)
